>Addgene plasmid #70384 | R777-E100 Hs.GRB2-nostop | depositor full sequence | sequence record 125833 | Full Sequence
TTAACGCTAGCATGGATGTTTTCCCAGTCACGACGTTGTAAAACGACGGCCAGTCTTAAAATTCGAGCTC
GGTCCGAGGATCCGAAATAATGATTTTATTTTGACTGATAGTGACCTGTTCGTTGCAACAAATTGATAAG
CAATGCTTTTTTATAATGCCAACTTTGTACAAAAAAGTTGGCACCATGGAAGCCATCGCCAAATATGACT
TCAAAGCTACTGCAGACGACGAGCTGAGCTTCAAAAGGGGGGACATCCTCAAGGTTTTGAACGAAGAATG
TGATCAGAACTGGTACAAGGCAGAGCTTAATGGAAAAGACGGCTTCATTCCCAAGAACTACATAGAAATG
AAACCACATCCGTGGTTTTTTGGCAAAATCCCCAGAGCCAAGGCAGAAGAAATGCTTAGCAAACAGCGGC
ACGATGGGGCCTTTCTTATCCGAGAGAGTGAGAGCGCTCCTGGGGACTTCTCCCTCTCTGTCAAGTTTGG
AAACGATGTGCAGCACTTCAAGGTGCTCCGAGATGGAGCCGGGAAGTACTTCCTCTGGGTGGTGAAGTTC
AATTCTTTGAATGAGCTGGTGGATTATCACAGATCTACATCTGTCTCCAGAAACCAGCAGATATTCCTGC
GGGACATAGAACAGGTGCCACAGCAGCCGACATACGTCCAGGCCCTCTTTGACTTTGATCCCCAGGAGGA
TGGAGAGCTGGGCTTCCGCCGGGGAGATTTTATCCATGTCATGGATAACTCAGACCCCAACTGGTGGAAA
GGAGCTTGCCACGGGCAGACCGGCATGTTTCCCCGCAATTATGTCACCCCCGTGAACCGGAACGTCTCAA
CTTTCTTGTACAAAGTTGGCATTATAGGAAAGCATTGCTTATCAATTTGTTGCAACGAACAGGTCACTAT
CAGTCAAAATAAAATCATTATTTGCATGCAAGCTTAGATCCTCTAGACCAGCCAGGACAGAAATGCCTCG
ACTTCGCTGCTACCCAAGGTTGCCGGGTGACGCACACCGTGGAAACGGATGAAGGCACGAACCCAGTGGA
CATAAGCCTGTTCGGTTCGTAAGCTGTAATGCAAGTAGCGTATGCGCTCACGCAACTGGTCCAGAACCTT
GACCGAACGCAGCGGTGGTAACGGCGCAGTGGCGGTTTTCATGGCTTGTTATGACTGTTTTTTTGGGGTA
CAGTCTATGCCTCGGGCATCCAAGCAGCAAGCGCGTTACGCCGTGGGTCGATGTTTGATGTTATGGAGCA
GCAACGATGTTACGCAGCAGGGCAGTCGCCCTAAAACAAAGTTAAACATTATGAGGGAAGCGGTGATCGC
CGAAGTATCGACTCAACTATCAGAGGTAGTTGGCGTCATCGAGCGCCATCTCGAACCGACGTTGCTGGCC
GTACATTTGTACGGCTCCGCAGTGGATGGCGGCCTGAAGCCACACAGTGATATTGATTTGCTGGTTACGG
TGACCGTAAGGCTTGATGAAACAACGCGGCGAGCTTTGATCAACGACCTTTTGGAAACTTCGGCTTCCCC
TGGAGAGAGCGAGATTCTCCGCGCTGTAGAAGTCACCATTGTTGTGCACGACGACATCATTCCGTGGCGT
TATCCAGCTAAGCGCGAACTGCAATTTGGAGAATGGCAGCGCAATGACATTCTTGCAGGTATCTTCGAGC
CAGCCACGATCGACATTGATCTGGCTATCTTGCTGACAAAAGCAAGAGAACATAGCGTTGCCTTGGTAGG
TCCAGCGGCGGAGGAACTCTTTGATCCGGTTCCTGAACAGGATCTATTTGAGGCGCTAAATGAAACCTTA
ACGCTATGGAACTCGCCGCCCGACTGGGCTGGCGATGAGCGAAATGTAGTGCTTACGTTGTCCCGCATTT
GGTACAGCGCAGTAACCGGCAAAATCGCGCCGAAGGATGTCGCTGCCGACTGGGCAATGGAGCGCCTGCC
GGCCCAGTATCAGCCCGTCATACTTGAAGCTAGACAGGCTTATCTTGGACAAGAAGAAGATCGCTTGGCC
TCGCGCGCAGATCAGTTGGAAGAATTTGTCCACTACGTGAAAGGCGAGATCACCAAGGTAGTCGGCAAAT
AACCCTCGAGCCACCCATGACCAAAATCCCTTAACGTGAGTTACGCGTCGTTCCACTGAGCGTCAGACCC
CGTAGAAAAGATCAAAGGATCTTCTTGAGATCCTTTTTTTCTGCGCGTAATCTGCTGCTTGCAAACAAAA
AAACCACCGCTACCAGCGGTGGTTTGTTTGCCGGATCAAGAGCTACCAACTCTTTTTCCGAAGGTAACTG
GCTTCAGCAGAGCGCAGATACCAAATACTGTCCTTCTAGTGTAGCCGTAGTTAGGCCACCACTTCAAGAA
CTCTGTAGCACCGCCTACATACCTCGCTCTGCTAATCCTGTTACCAGTGGCTGCTGCCAGTGGCGATAAG
TCGTGTCTTACCGGGTTGGACTCAAGACGATAGTTACCGGATAAGGCGCAGCGGTCGGGCTGAACGGGGG
GTTCGTGCACACAGCCCAGCTTGGAGCGAACGACCTACACCGAACTGAGATACCTACAGCGTGAGCATTG
AGAAAGCGCCACGCTTCCCGAAGGGAGAAAGGCGGACAGGTATCCGGTAAGCGGCAGGGTCGGAACAGGA
GAGCGCACGAGGGAGCTTCCAGGGGGAAACGCCTGGTATCTTTATAGTCCTGTCGGGTTTCGCCACCTCT
GACTTGAGCGTCGATTTTTGTGATGCTCGTCAGGGGGGCGGAGCCTATGGAAAAACGCCAGCAACGCGGC
CTTTTTACGGTTCCTGGCCTTTTGCTGGCCTTTTGCTCACATGTTCTTTCCTGCGTTATCCCCTGATTCT
GTGGATAACCGTATTACCGCCTTTGAGTGAGCTGATACCGCTCGCCGCAGCCGAACGACCGAGCGCAGCG
AGTCAGTGAGCGAGGAAGCGGAAGAGCGCCCAATACGCAAACCGCCTCTCCCCGCGCGTTGGCCGATTCA
TTAATGCAGCTGGCACGACAGGTTTCCCGACTGGAAAGCGGGCAGTGAGCGCAACGCAATTAATACGCGT
ACCGCTAGCCAGGAAGAGTTTGTAGAAACGCAAAAAGGCCATCCGTCAGGATGGCCTTCTGCTTAGTTTG
ATGCCTGGCAGTTTATGGCGGGCGTCCTGCCCGCCACCCTCCGGGCCGTTGCTTCACAACGTTCAAATCC
GCTCCCGGCGGATTTGTCCTACTCAGGAGAGCGTTCACCGACAAACAACAGATAAAACGAAAGGCCCAGT
CTTCCGACTGAGCCTTTCGTTTTATTTGATGCCTGGCAGTTCCCTACTCTCGCG
Features (pLannotate 1.2.2; 11 found; start..end, strand, type, name):
     18..54      -  CDS            lacZα (fragment): LacZα fragment of β-galactosidase; lacZ fragment
     85..180     +  protein_bind   attL3: mutant version of attL; recombination site for the Gateway® LR reaction LR Clonase™
    186..836     +  CDS            GRB2: GRB2_HUMAN - Also known as ASH. Experimental evidence at protein level: Swiss-Prot protein existence level 1. [Isoform 2]: Does not bind to phosphorylated epidermal growth factor receptor (EGFR) but inhibits EGF-induced transactivation of a RAS-responsive element. Acts as a dominant negative protein over GRB2 and by suppressing proliferative signals, may trigger active programmed cell death. From Homo sapiens (Human).
    841..934     -  protein_bind   attL2 (fragment): mutant version of attL; recombination site for the Gateway® LR reaction LR Clonase™
   1049..1072    +  promoter       Pc promoter (fragment): intI1 (promoter lies within the coding sequence); class 1 integron promoter
   1248..1304    +  CDS            GmR (fragment): gentamycin acetyltransferase; aacC1; confers resistance to gentamycin
   1311..2102    +  CDS            SmR: aminoglycoside adenylyltransferase (Murphy, 1985); aadA; confers resistance to spectinomycin and streptomycin
   2195..2783    +  rep_origin     ori: high-copy-number ColE1/pMB1/pBR322/pUC origin of replication
   2966..3058    +  CDS            lacI (fragment): lac repressor; lacI; The lac repressor binds to the lac operator to inhibit transcription in E. coli. This inhibition can be relieved by adding lactose or isopropyl-β-D-thiogalactopyranoside (IPTG).
   3113..3140    -  terminator     rrnB T2 terminator: transcription terminator T2 from the E. coli rrnB gene
   3272..3315    +  terminator     rrnB T1 terminator: Escherichia coli rrnB; transcription terminator T1 from the E. coli rrnB gene
