[The description below was written by a language model from this plasmid's Addgene catalogue record and pLannotate feature annotations shown in this document.]
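Description:
R777-E100 Hs.GRB2-nostop is a Gateway entry clone built on the pDonor-255 backbone, carrying the open reading frame of human GRB2 (reference transcript NM_002086.4) with its stop codon removed. The full plasmid is 3,344 nt. It is maintained in E. coli through a high-copy ColE1/pUC-type origin and selected with spectinomycin via the aadA aminoglycoside adenylyltransferase gene (SmR). A fragment of a class 1 integron Pc promoter and a short remnant of a gentamicin acetyltransferase gene lie upstream of this marker. Small lacZα and lacI fragments also appear in the annotation and seem to be non-functional backbone remnants. The rrnB T1 and T2 terminators lie upstream of the cloning region, where they would insulate the insert from read-through transcription.

The 651 bp GRB2 coding sequence, which encodes the SH2/SH3 adaptor protein linking receptor tyrosine kinases to RAS signalling, is flanked by two attL recombination sites. The automated annotation labels these attL3 on the 5′ side and a partial attL2 on the 3′ side, so the exact identity of the upstream site is best checked against the sequence before planning a recombination. No promoter drives the insert, as expected for an entry clone, so the plasmid is not itself an expression vector. It acts instead as a source from which the ORF is moved by an LR Clonase reaction into attR-containing destination vectors. Because the stop codon is absent, translation can continue through the downstream att site into whatever the destination vector supplies, making this version suited to building C-terminal fusions such as epitope tags or fluorescent proteins.
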