Addgene plasmid #70384: R777-E100 Hs.GRB2-nostop
Purpose: Gateway ORF clone of human GRB2 [NM_002086.4] without stop codon (for C-terminal fusions)
Depositing lab: Dominic Esposito. Depositing organization: National Cancer Institute (NCI).
Backbone
  Vector backbone: pDonor-255
  Backbone size w/o insert (bp): 2693
  Vector type: Gateway Entry Clone
Growth in bacteria
  Bacterial resistance: Spectinomycin, 50 μg/mL
  Growth temperature: 37°C
  Growth strain: DH10B
  Copy number: High Copy
Gene/Insert
  Gene/Insert name: GRB2 (alt name: NM_002086.4)
  Species: H. sapiens (human)
  Insert size (bp): 651
  Entrez Gene: GRB2 (a.k.a. ASH, EGFRBP-GRB2, Grb3-3, MST084, MSTP084, NCKAP2)
  Cloning method: Gateway Cloning
  Sequencing primers: 5′ M13F 23-mer (5'-CCCAGTCACGACGTTGTAAAACG); 3′ attLR 23-mer (5'-TAACATCAGAGATTTTGAGACAC)
Terms and licenses: Academic/Nonprofit Terms; Industry Terms: Not Available to Industry
How to cite: R777-E100 Hs.GRB2-nostop was a gift from Dominic Esposito (Addgene plasmid # 70384 ; http://n2t.net/addgene:70384 ; RRID:Addgene_70384)
