>Addgene plasmid #70384 | R777-E100 Hs.GRB2-nostop | addgene partial sequence | sequence record 132474 | pCR8_R1 5'-cgaaccgaacaggcttatgt-3'
GGTGTGCGTCACCCGGCAACCTTGGGTAGCAGCGAAGTCGAGGCATTTCTGTCCTGGCTGGTCTAGAGGA
TCTAAGCTTGCATGCAAATAATGATTTTATTTTGACTGATAGTGACCTGTTCGTTGCAACAAATTGATAA
GCAATGCTTTCCTATAATGCCAACTTTGTACAAGAAAGTTGAGACGTTCCGGTTCACGGGGGTGACATAA
TTGCGGGGAAACATGCCGGTCTGCCCGTGGCAAGCTCCTTTCCACCAGTTGGGGTCTGAGTTATCCATGA
CATGGATAAAATCTCCCCGGCGGAAGCCCAGCTCTCCATCCTCCTGGGGATCAAAGTCAAAGAGGGCCTG
GACGTATGTCGGCTGCTGTGGCACCTGTTCTATGTCCCGCAGGAATATCTGCTGGTTTCTGGAGACAGAT
GTAGATCTGTGATAATCCACCAGCTCATTCAAAGAATTGAACTTCACCACCCAGAGGAAGTACTTCCCGG
CTCCATCTCGGAGCACCTTGAAGTGCTGCACATCGTTTCCAAACTTGACAGAGAGGGAGAAGTCCCCAGG
AGCGCTCTCACTCTCTCGGATAAGAAAGGCCCCATCGTGCCGCTGTTTGCTAAGCATTTCTTCTGCCTTG
GCTCTGGGGATTTTGCCAAAAAACCACGGATGTGGTTTCATTT
